Addgene plasmid #171126: pDB5050
Purpose: A plasmid containing the codon-optimized OsTIR1, which is under the control of adh1 promoter. It served as one of the F-box protein expression plasmids in AID system.
Depositing lab: Li-Lin Du. Depositing organization: National Institute of Biological Sciences, Beijing. Publication: An improved auxin-inducible degron system for fission yeast. Zhang XR, Zhao L, Suo F, Gao Y, Wu Q, Qi X, Du LL. G3 (Bethesda). 2022 Jan 4;12(1):jkab393. doi: 10.1093/g3journal/jkab393. PubMed 34849776.
Backbone
  Vector backbone: pDB4697
  Vector type: Other
Growth in bacteria
  Bacterial resistance: Ampicillin and Kanamycin, 100 & 50 μg/mL
  Growth temperature: 37°C
  Growth strain: DH5alpha
  Copy number: High Copy
Gene/Insert
  Gene/Insert name: OsTIR1
  Species: Other
  Mutation: non applicable
  Cloning method: Unknown
Terms and licenses: Academic/Nonprofit Terms; Industry Terms: Not Available to Industry
Depositor comments: Please visit https://www.biorxiv.org/content/10.1101/2021.07.19.452993v1 for bioRxiv preprint.
How to cite: pDB5050 was a gift from Li-Lin Du (Addgene plasmid # 171126 ; http://n2t.net/addgene:171126 ; RRID:Addgene_171126)
