[The description below was written by a language model from this plasmid's Addgene catalogue record and pLannotate feature annotations shown in this document.]
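Description:
pDB5050 is a 9.2 kb fission yeast expression plasmid built on the pDB4697 backbone that supplies the F-box protein component of an auxin-inducible degron (AID) system for Schizosaccharomyces pombe. In E. coli it replicates from a high-copy ColE1/pUC-type origin and carries both a β-lactamase gene (ampicillin resistance) and a Tn5-derived neo/nptII gene (kanamycin resistance), matching the dual selection listed in the catalogue entry. An f1 origin, a T7 promoter, and remnants of lacZα, lacI and the lac promoter/operator region are leftovers of the cloning vector from which the backbone descends.

The payload is a codon-optimized open reading frame for rice (Oryza sativa) TIR1, driven by the strong constitutive S. pombe adh1 promoter and ended by the S. cerevisiae ADH1 terminator. Adjacent to this cassette, in the same orientation, lies the S. pombe ura4 gene, which encodes orotidine 5'-phosphate decarboxylase and serves as a uracil-prototrophy marker for selecting transformants in ura4-deficient strains. The annotation also detects a segment matching the S. pombe tam14 coding sequence. No yeast replication origin is annotated, so this genomic fragment may be part of a homology region for chromosomal integration, but the record does not state how the plasmid is maintained in yeast.

In an AID system, OsTIR1 assembles into the host SCF ubiquitin ligase and, when auxin is present, recruits degron-tagged target proteins for ubiquitination and proteasomal degradation. The record lists no mutation in the insert, and pDB5050 is described as one of several F-box protein expression plasmids in the depositors' improved fission yeast AID system.
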