Features (pLannotate 1.2.2; 17 found; start..end, strand, type, name):
    609..701     +  CDS            lacI (fragment): lac repressor; lacI; The lac repressor binds to the lac operator to inhibit transcription in E. coli. This inhibition can be relieved by adding lactose or isopropyl-β-D-thiogalactopyranoside (IPTG).
    714..735     +  protein_bind   CAP binding site: CAP binding activates transcription in the presence of cAMP. E. coli catabolite activator protein
    750..780     +  promoter       lac promoter: promoter for the E. coli lac operon
    788..804     +  protein_bind   lac operator: The lac repressor binds to the lac operator to inhibit transcription in E. coli. This inhibition can be relieved by adding lactose or isopropyl-β-D-thiogalactopyranoside (IPTG). lac repressor encoded by lacI
    934..1203    +  CDS            tam14: TAM14_SCHPO - Experimental evidence at transcript level: Swiss-Prot protein existence level 2. May interact with target proteins during translocation into the lumen of the endoplasmic reticulum. May protect unfolded target proteins against degradation and facilitate correct glycosylation (By similarity). From Schizosaccharomyces pombe (strain 972 / ATCC 24843) (Fission yeast).
   1691..1878    -  terminator     ADH1 terminator: S. cerevisiae ADH1; transcription terminator for the S. cerevisiae alcohol dehydrogenase 1 (ADH1) gene
   1908..3632    -  CDS            TIR1B_ORYSJ: Experimental evidence at transcript level: Swiss-Prot protein existence level 2. From Oryza sativa subsp. japonica (Rice).
   3647..4388    -  promoter       adh1 promoter: promoter for the Schizosaccharomyces pombe adh1 gene encoding alcohol dehydrogenase
   4466..5260    -  CDS            S. pombe ura4: orotidine 5'-phosphate decarboxylase, required for uracil biosynthesis; Schizosaccharomyces pombe ura4
   6288..6306    -  promoter       T7 promoter: promoter for bacteriophage T7 RNA polymerase
   6309..6466    +  CDS            lacZα (fragment): LacZα fragment of β-galactosidase; lacZ fragment
   6470..6898    +  rep_origin     f1 ori (sequence partly withheld): f1 bacteriophage origin of replication; arrow indicates direction of (+) strand synthesis
   6911..7210    +  CDS            tnpA (fragment): TN5P_ECOLX - Also known as tnp. Experimental evidence at protein level: Swiss-Prot protein existence level 1. Mediates transposition of transposon Tn5 by a 'cut and paste' mechanism. First, the monomeric transposase binds the 19 bp inverted DNA repeats flanking the transposon. Then, dimerization of the DNA- bound transposase creates a synaptic DNA complex. After nicking of the first DNA strand, excision of the transposon proceeds through a series of intermediates. The transposase then mediates the insertion of the transposon at a new site by strand transfer. The activity of the wild- type tran
   7242..8033    +  CDS            neo: KKA2_KLEPN - Also known as kan, nptII. Experimental evidence at protein level: Swiss-Prot protein existence level 1. Resistance to kanamycin, neomycin, paromomycin, ribostamycin, butirosin and gentamicin B. From Klebsiella pneumoniae.
   8037..8053    +  promoter       AmpR promoter (fragment): bla
   8054..8914    +  CDS            AmpR: β-lactamase; bla; confers resistance to ampicillin, carbenicillin, and related antibiotics
   9085..426     +  rep_origin     ori (across the origin): high-copy-number ColE1/pMB1/pBR322/pUC origin of replication
>Addgene plasmid #171126 | pDB5050 | addgene full sequence | sequence record 341097 | Addgene NGS Result
TAGTTAGGCCACCACTTCAAGAACTCTGTAGCACCGCCTACATACCTCGCTCTGCTAATCCTGTTACCAG
TGGCTGCTGCCAGTGGCGATAAGTCGTGTCTTACCGGGTTGGACTCAAGACGATAGTTACCGGATAAGGC
GCAGCGGTCGGGCTGAACGGGGGGTTCGTGCACACAGCCCAGCTTGGAGCGAACGACCTACACCGAACTG
AGATACCTACAGCGTGAGCTATGAGAAAGCGCCACGCTTCCCGAAGGGAGAAAGGCGGACAGGTATCCGG
TAAGCGGCAGGGTCGGAACAGGAGAGCGCACGAGGGAGCTTCCAGGGGGAAACGCCTGGTATCTTTATAG
TCCTGTCGGGTTTCGCCACCTCTGACTTGAGCGTCGATTTTTGTGATGCTCGTCAGGGGGGCGGAGCCTA
TGGAAAAACGCCAGCAACGCGGCCTTTTTACGGTTCCTGGCCTTTTGCTGGCCTTTTGCTCACATGTTCT
TTCCTGCGTTATCCCCTGATTCTGTGGATAACCGTATTACCGCCTTTGAGTGAGCTGATACCGCTCGCCG
CAGCCGAACGACCGAGCGCAGCGAGTCAGTGAGCGAGGAAGCGGAAGAGCGCCCAATACGCAAACCGCCT
CTCCCCGCGCGTTGGCCGATTCATTAATGCAGCTGGCACGACAGGTTTCCCGACTGGAAAGCGGGCAGTG
AGCGCAACGCAATTAATGTGAGTTAGCTCACTCATTAGGCACCCCAGGCTTTACACTTTATGCTTCCGGC
TCGTATGTTGTGTGGAATTGTGAGCGGATAACAATTTCACACAGGAAACAGCTATGACCATGATTACGCC
AAGCTTGGTACCGAGCTCGGATCCACTAGTAACGGCCGCCAGTGTGCTGGAATTGCCCTTGCGGCCGCCA
TGGATCCTAACTATGTCTTTTAGACGGTTCAAACTCCCTCTCAGCGTCGTGCAAACACACAGTTTCAGAA
GAACATTACTCGTCGTGTAAAAACAAATTCAAAAGAACGTTATGTTGCCAAACATCCTCCTACCAAGATT
CCTCGTAACATTGCCAGTAAGTAAGAATTGATCCTATTGTTAGCAACTTTGGCTTGTGTTTCATACTGAC
AATGCATCTTAGTGTTTTTTATTCTTCTCATGTCAGGAGGAATTATTTTGGGAATACTTAGATTTCTTTT
GACGTTTTTTTCTTAAGAACATGTGATTGGAGCAATTTTAAAACCTATTTGCACCGATATTGTGTATTAT
ACTCCGAGAAAAAGTATACTAGTTTTGAATAATAAAGCTTGTGATATTGACGAAACTTTTTGACATCTAA
TTTATTCTGTTCCAACACCAATGTTTATAACCAAGTTTTATCTTGTTTGTCTACATGGTATTTTACATTC
ATCTACATACATCTTTCATTGGCTTTGTACATAGTTATCATTACAAGTCTAAAAAAATTCACTCTTTTCT
TATTCAATGTCAATCCAAGAGAAAAGATTGTGGTAATGTTGTAGGAGCATGTTTAATAAATTACTATAGC
AAATTACTTTTTATTCCCAAGGTGTTTATCTATAATAGTTAATATTTTAGTCGCTACATAAAATTTTACC
AAAGAGTACTTGTATACTAATTCTAAATGCCTTCTGACATAAAACGCCTAGATATTACCCTGTTATCCCT
AGCGGATCTGCCGGTAGAGGTGTGGTCAATAAGAGCGACCTCATACTATACCTGAGAAAGCAACCTGACC
TACAGGAAAGAGTTACTCAAGAATAAGAATTTTCGTTTTAAAACCTAAGAGTCACTTTAAAATTTGTATA
CACTTATTTTTTTTATAACTTATTTAATAATAAAAATCATAAATCATAAGAAATTCGCTTATTTAGAAGT
GGCGCGCCAGATCTTTAAAGAATTTTAACAAAGTTGGGAGCATCGTCACGGGCACCGGCAGTGGTACGAT
AAACATATAATTTTTCGACCTTGGGCAAATCACCGTGGTTCTCTTCCATTTCATTAGAACCGTCGCGTTC
GTTAATGACCTCAACGTTCAACATAGGCATCTTGGAGGCCAAAACTTGGCATCCTTTCAAGGTGACATTG
CAGGAAGACATCCACAAGCTACGCATAGTTTCATAGCGGGCGAAATTGCCTAAAAGTGCGGCATCACCAA
AAGGGGAATCACGAATTTCCAATTTACGGAGATTTTTGCAGCCATTCATAACATGCATCATGCCCTTGTC
GGAGTCACCTGCAAAAGCAATGGATAGCATCTCTAATTGCTTGGCGTATTTACCAATATACATAAAGACT
TTATCGGTGAGCAAACCACTAATAGATAAGCGTTGTAAGCCTTTGCATTCACGGACAATAGCACCGAATC
CTTCATCCAAAGGTTGAGAAGTGACTACATCAGGCTTACCAGGCTCTAGTATACAAAGGCGGAAACGAGT
AAAATTAGGGCAGTTTTTAGCAACGGTAACAAGAGCTGCGTTGGTCATTTGATGGCAGAAGTAAAGGAGA
GAGTTGAGTTTGGGGCAACCTAAACTAACAGCCACTAGTCCCTCTTCAGTAACGGCAGAGTAACCAGCGA
CATAGAAGTCAGAAGGAAAAACGCGCAATTCTTGAAGATCCTTGCATGAGGAAGCCACGACTTGTAGGCC
CTTATCAGAAATACAGTCGAGAACCCAAAGACGTTGGAGCTTAACACAACGGCTAATCATTTTGGTAAGA
TCACTAGCGTCAAGAGTAGGAGCGTAGCTAAGGTTAAGACCAGTCAATTGGGCGCAAAGAGGATAAATGA
ATGACAGGCAAACAGGAGAAGCATCCCAAAAACCAGACAAGGATCTAAGCATTTTACACTTTTCTAAAGC
GGACGTTAACTTAAAGTAAGACTCAGTTTGAAAATCATCTGTCAAGTTGCCAGTACCCAAGTCCTCAAGA
TTTGGTGTACGCAATAAAATCTTAGCCAAAGTATCAACAGAGACAGAACGGTTTAATCGGAGACTTCTGA
GATTGGGGGATCGGCTGACTAAACGCTCCAATGATCCAGCATTGACTTCACCCTTAATGCAAGCGAAGTT
TAACGATACTAAGGAAGTACAAGAATCCGGGAAGCAAGAAAGCCAACGAGGACCACGATCTTCAACCTCG
TTTTCCTGTAAATCAAGCTCTCGGAGCAACTTACAATGAGATGCGACAGCCGCTAAACCATCAGTAGAGA
AACCTTCACAGCTAATGAGTACGAGGGCACGGAATCTGGGGAAAGAACGAGCCAATAGTTCTAGCGACTC
ATCGGATACAACCATACGCTTCATACGTAATTCCTCGAGACCATGACAACCCCGCGCTGCAGCTTCAATC
CATGGTCCGGCATAGCCACCCCAATCGGGAGGGACCAAATTGAAATCAGCAAAATGAGGCTTTCCCTTGA
CTGTAAGTGCTCGAACATTTGGAAAGCGAGCGGCAACACGACCAGCACGAACTGCGTAACAGTTACCTAC
GAAAACACCCCGACGGGACAAGCGCTCAATCTCATACCAAACTTTACAAACTAGTGAAACAGTGTTACGA
TCACGTTGAGCAGGTAAAAAGCTAAAAATATGTTCGACAACTTCCTCAGGGAAATAAGTCATGGATCCGC
TAGCGGAATTCTCTTGCTTAAAGAAAAGCGAAGGCACCTGTCCACCACCCACTATTTATACCATGGGAGG
CGTCAAACCGAGTTTTTGCGAAAGGATTATCGCACCTCTCCCCAAGTAACATCGGCAAAGCAAAAACGGA
GCGGAAGACCAATGAGACGCGGAAGGGGAGCGCCGAATGAGGAAAGCGAGAGAGAAAGAAGTGGATGGAA
TGATTCCCCGCCAAAGTGGACACATTTCGGGAATCTTCAGGAAGCATGGATCACCTTATGGACAAGAAGA
TAATCCGGAAGCCAATAGGAGGGCGACAGGGGGTCAGCGATAAGCGTCGGAAAAAACTTTATGATATGGT
AAATACGTAGGAGGTTACGGTGCAGAGGAGGGGCCGGTAGCGAGTGATAGCGAGGGAAAGACGATCGCTA
TCGGGCCGTAAGGAGGAAATGGGAGGTTGGGGGAAGGATGCGTTGGAATGCGGAGTAGAGAAATTGAAGA
GAGAGAGAGGACACACCTAGAGAGAAAGAAATGGATATAGAGAAAGAGAAAAAATAAGAGGAATACGGAT
ACGATGGAGTGCGTTGAATGAGAGAAAAGAAAAGAAAAGGAATGATAAGAGAAGGAATGAAAATTGTTTT
GTTTTGTTTTCAATTGCTTTCTTTTGTTTTCTTTGTCTTTGTTCTTCCTTCCCTTGTCCCGATGCTGTTC
TTCTCACCAGCTTCCGCATGATAGCCATTTTCTTAGTTGTTGTAGGGCATGCCTAGGAAAACAAACGCAA
ACAAGGCATCGACTTTTTCAATAACCAACCAAAAAAATTTTACATTAGTCTTTTTTTAATGCTGAGAAAG
TCTTTGCTGATATGCCTTCCAACCAGCTTCTCTATATCTCTTGGCTTCGACAACAGGATTACGACCAGCT
CCATAGACTCCACGACCAACAATGATGATATCGCTACCGCAGTTTACAATCACTTCTTCAGGAGTACGAT
ATTGCTGTCCCAGCCCGTCTCCTTTAACATCCAAGCCGATACCAGGGGACATAGTTATGTAGTCGCTTTG
AAGGTTAGGAAATTGACGACCAGCTATAAAGCCAAAGCAAAAATCGGTATGCTTCTCAAACCATTCTAAG
GTTTTCTCTGTGTAGGAACCAGTAGCCAAAGAGCCTTTGGAAGACATTTCAGCCAAAAGCAAGAGACCAC
GTCCCAAAGGTAAACCAACTTCTTTGAGGCCTTGTATAATACCCTCGCCTGGCACTGTATGGCAATTTGT
GATATGAGCCCAAGAAGCAATTTTGTACACACCAGATGCATATTGTAGCTTGACGGTATTTCCAATGTCT
GCGAATTTGCGATCCTCAAAGATAAGAAAACGATGCTTTTTACCTAAGGCCACCAGTTTTTCTACCATAT
CCTGGTCGAAATCCTCGACAACGTCAATATGTGTCTTGATAACACAGACATAGGGTCCAATTTTATCTAC
CAATTCTAAGATTTCGGATTTCTTCGTCAAATCGACCGCGACTGACAAGTTGCTTTGCTTTTCTTCCATC
AAAGCCAACAATTCCTTGGCAATGGGATTTTTCATCCCCTCAGCTCTAGCTGAATAGCTTTGAAATACTC
TAGCATCCATAACTTTGCTTTTAAACCTTTAATTTCGATCCGAGCAAAAAAGAGGTTCTTGGTAGGACAA
TACGGTAAGAAAACACGACATGTGCAGAGATGCCGACGAAGCATAGTTAAACTGGGATGGTAAAATCAAT
TAAGAATTTATAAAGACAAAATTGTATAAGTCTCTAAAACATCTTAATTATACCTCACAGAACTATCTAA
AATATATTCACAAAGTGCAAACATTATCATGAAAAAGAACCATTTTAATTTAAAGCAAGGGCATTAAGGC
TTATTTACAGAATTTCTTACTTTTGTAAAGATTATAAGGCTGATTATCTTTTTCACCATGCCAAAAATTA
CACAAGATAGAATGGATGTTTGAAATTAAACGTGAGTATACAAACAAATACACTAGGTAAATCGAAACAT
TTTTTTCTCCATTAAGTAACAAATTCCTATTTAGAGAAAGAATGCTGAGTAGAGTAAATAATCTATACAA
ACTTTTTTAACACAAATGCATACATATAGCCAGTGGGATTTGTAGCTAAGCTTCAGGAGTTTTATCCATT
TAATGTATGGAATCAAAATTTAAAGCTTCTGTCAAAGTTTAACAATATTTCTTTTGGTTTAAATCAAATC
TTCCATGCGATTAAGAAGATAGATGCTGAACAAAAGAAGCACATGGATAACCACAAAAGCAGTTTGCTCA
TGGGTACAACCATGAATTTTTTTTTCGACAATGATTCAAAGACCAGTATATCCAATACGCATCCTAGAAT
CTAGTCAAAGAAGAACCTAAAGTAGAGATGCAAATGCGCTAAAAAGAGTGGATATAAATTCAATATCATT
TATAAAACAACTTCTTCCATTAAAAATTCCTTGGGCAAAACAAAAGTTCCAATCATAAAAAGTTAATAAG
TTCTGAGTTGTGTCAAATCTGACATGGCATTCCTCAATAATGACACTCACGCGGCCGCAAGGGCAATTCT
GCAGATATCCATCACACTGGCGGCCGCTCGAGCATGCATCTAGAGGGCCCAATTCGCCCTATAGTGAGTC
GTATTACAATTCACTGGCCGTCGTTTTACAACGTCGTGACTGGGAAAACCCTGGCGTTACCCAACTTAAT
CGCCTTGCAGCACATCCCCCTTTCGCCAGCTGGCGTAATAGCGAAGAGGCCCGCACCGATCGCCCTTCCC
AACAGTTGCGCAGCCTGAATGGCGAATGG
[124 nt withheld, positions 6470-6593]
C
[91 nt withheld, positions 6595-6685]
A
[49 nt withheld, positions 6687-6735]
CCTTTGACGTTGGAGTCCACGTTCTTT
[37 nt withheld, positions 6763-6799]
ACCCTATCTCGGTCTATTCTTTTGATTTATAAGGGATTTTGCCGATTTCGGCCTATTGGTTAAAAAATGA
GCTGATTTAACAAAAATTTAACGCGAATTTTAACAAAATTCAGGGCGCAAGGGCTGCTAAAGGAAGCGGA
ACACGTAGAAAGCCAGTCCGCAGAAACGGTGCTGACCCCGGATGAATGTCAGCTACTGGGCTATCTGGAC
AAGGGAAAACGCAAGCGCAAAGAGAAAGCAGGTAGCTTGCAGTGGGCTTACATGGCGATAGCTAGACTGG
GCGGTTTTATGGACAGCAAGCGAACCGGAATTGCCAGCTGGGGCGCCCTCTGGTAAGGTTGGGAAGCCCT
GCAAAGTAAACTGGATGGCTTTCTTGCCGCCAAGGATCTGATGGCGCAGGGGATCAAGATCTGATCAAGA
GACAGGATGAGGATCGTTTCGCATGATTGAACAAGATGGATTGCACGCAGGTTCTCCGGCCGCTTGGGTG
GAGAGGCTATTCGGCTATGACTGGGCACAACAGACAATCGGCTGCTCTGATGCCGCCGTGTTCCGGCTGT
CAGCGCAGGGGCGCCCGGTTCTTTTTGTCAAGACCGACCTGTCCGGTGCCCTGAATGAACTGCAGGACGA
GGCAGCGCGGCTATCGTGGCTGGCCACGACGGGCGTTCCTTGCGCAGCTGTGCTCGACGTTGTCACTGAA
GCGGGAAGGGACTGGCTGCTATTGGGCGAAGTGCCGGGGCAGGATCTCCTGTCATCCCACCTTGCTCCTG
CCGAGAAAGTATCCATCATGGCTGATGCAATGCGGCGGCTGCATACGCTTGATCCGGCTACCTGCCCATT
CGACCACCAAGCGAAACATCGCATCGAGCGAGCACGTACTCGGATGGAAGCCGGTCTTGTCGATCAGGAT
GATCTGGACGAAGAGCATCAGGGGCTCGCGCCAGCCGAACTGTTCGCCAGGCTCAAGGCGCGCATGCCCG
ACGGCGAGGATCTCGTCGTGACCCATGGCGATGCCTGCTTGCCGAATATCATGGTGGAAAATGGCCGCTT
TTCTGGATTCATCGACTGTGGCCGGCTGGGTGTGGCGGACCGCTATCAGGACATAGCGTTGGCTACCCGT
GATATTGCTGAAGAGCTTGGCGGCGAATGGGCTGACCGCTTCCTCGTGCTTTACGGTATCGCCGCTCCCG
ATTCGCAGCGCATCGCCTTCTATCGCCTTCTTGACGAGTTCTTCTGAATTGAAAAAGGAAGAGTATGAGT
ATTCAACATTTCCGTGTCGCCCTTATTCCCTTTTTTGCGGCATTTTGCCTTCCTGTTTTTGCTCACCCAG
AAACGCTGGTGAAAGTAAAAGATGCTGAAGATCAGTTGGGTGCACGAGTGGGTTACATCGAACTGGATCT
CAACAGCGGTAAGATCCTTGAGAGTTTTCGCCCCGAAGAACGTTTTCCAATGATGAGCACTTTTAAAGTT
CTGCTATGTGGCGCGGTATTATCCCGTATTGACGCCGGGCAAGAGCAACTCGGTCGCCGCATACACTATT
CTCAGAATGACTTGGTTGAGTACTCACCAGTCACAGAAAAGCATCTTACGGATGGCATGACAGTAAGAGA
ATTATGCAGTGCTGCCATAACCATGAGTGATAACACTGCGGCCAACTTACTTCTGACAACGATCGGAGGA
CCGAAGGAGCTAACCGCTTTTTTGCACAACATGGGGGATCATGTAACTCGCCTTGATCGTTGGGAACCGG
AGCTGAATGAAGCCATACCAAACGACGAGCGTGACACCACGATGCCTGTAGCAATGGCAACAACGTTGCG
CAAACTATTAACTGGCGAACTACTTACTCTAGCTTCCCGGCAACAATTAATAGACTGGATGGAGGCGGAT
AAAGTTGCAGGACCACTTCTGCGCTCGGCCCTTCCGGCTGGCTGGTTTATTGCTGATAAATCTGGAGCCG
GTGAGCGTGGGTCTCGCGGTATCATTGCAGCACTGGGGCCAGATGGTAAGCCCTCCCGTATCGTAGTTAT
CTACACGACGGGGAGTCAGGCAACTATGGATGAACGAAATAGACAGATCGCTGAGATAGGTGCCTCACTG
ATTAAGCATTGGTAACTGTCAGACCAAGTTTACTCATATATACTTTAGATTGATTTAAAACTTCATTTTT
AATTTAAAAGGATCTAGGTGAAGATCCTTTTTGATAATCTCATGACCAAAATCCCTTAACGTGAGTTTTC
GTTCCACTGAGCGTCAGACCCCGTAGAAAAGATCAAAGGATCTTCTTGAGATCCTTTTTTTCTGCGCGTA
ATCTGCTGCTTGCAAACAAAAAAACCACCGCTACCAGCGGTGGTTTGTTTGCCGGATCAAGAGCTACCAA
CTCTTTTTCCGAAGGTAACTGGCTTCAGCAGAGCGCAGATACCAAATACTGTTCTTCTAGTGTAGCCG
